>Addgene plasmid #218594 | pSKT001 | addgene full sequence | sequence record 431865 | Addgene NGS Result
CAGTTCGAGTTTATCATTATCAATACTGCCATTTCAAAGAATACGTAAATAATTAATAGTAGTGATTTTC
CTAACTTTATTTAGTCAAAAAATTAGCCTTTTAATTCTGCTGTAACCCGTACATGCCCAAAATAGGGGGC
GGGTTACACAGAATATATAACATCGTAGGTGTCTGGGTGAACAGTTTATTCCTGGCATCCACTAAATATA
ATGGAGCCCGCTTTTTAAGCTGGCATCCAGAAAAAAAAAGAATCCCAGCACCAAAATATTGTTTTCTTCA
CCAACCATCAGTTCATAGGTCCATTCTCTTAGCGCAACTACAGAGAACAGGGGCACAAACAGGCAAAAAA
CGGGCACAACCTCAATGGAGTGATGCAACCTGCCTGGAGTAAATGATGACACAAGGCAATTGACCCACGC
ATGTATCTATCTCATTTTCTTACACCTTCTATTACCTTCTGCTCTCTCTGATTTGGAAAAAGCTGAAAAA
AAAGGTTGAAACCAGTTCCCTGAAATTATTCCCCTACTTGACTAATAAGTATATAAAGACGGTAGGTATT
GATTGTAATTCTGTAAATCTATTTCTTAAACTTCTTAAATTCTACTTTTATAGTTAGTCTTTTTTTTAGT
TTTAAAACACCAAGAACTTAGTTTCGAATAAACACACATAAACAAACAAAAGATCTATGCAGATTTTCGT
TAAAACTTTAACTGGTAAAACAATTACTTTAGAAGTTGAGTCATCTGATACTATCGATAATGTTAAATCT
AAGATCCAGGATAAGGAAGGTATTCCTCCAGATCAACAAAGATTGATTTTCGCAGGTAAGCAGTTGGAGG
ACGGTAGGACTTTGTCTGATTATAACATACAGAAAGAATCTACTTTGCACTTAGTCTTAAGATTAAGGGG
AGGTTATCATGGTTCTGGTGCCTGGTTGTTACCTGTATCATTGGTTAAAAGAAAGACCACATTGGCACCA
AATACTCAAACTGCCTCTCCAAGAGCCTTGGCAGACTCTTTAATGCAGAGATCAGGTTCTTCTAAAGGTG
AAGAATTATTCACTGGTGTTGTCCCAATTTTGGTTGAATTAGATGGTGATGTTAATGGTCACAAATTTTC
TGTCTCCGGTGAAGGTGAAGGTGATGCTACTTACGGTAAATTGACCTTAAAATTGATTTGTACTACTGGT
AAATTGCCAGTTCCATGGCCAACCTTAGTCACTACTTTAGGTTATGGTTTGCAATGTTTTGCTAGATACC
CAGATCATATGAAACAACATGACTTTTTCAAGTCTGCCATGCCAGAAGGTTATGTTCAAGAAAGAACTAT
TTTTTTCAAAGATGACGGTAACTACAAGACCAGAGCTGAAGTCAAGTTTGAAGGTGATACCTTAGTTAAT
AGAATCGAATTAAAAGGTATTGATTTTAAAGAAGGTGGTAACATTTTAGGTCACAAATTGGAATACAACT
ATAACTCTCACAATGTTTACATCACTGCTGACAAACAAAAGAATGGTATCAAAGCTAACTTCAAAATTAG
ACACAACATTGAAGATGGTGGTGTTCAATTAGCTGACCATTATCAACAAAATACTCCAATTGGTGATGGT
CCAGTCTTGTTACCAGACAACCATTACTTATCCTATCAATCTGCCTTATCCAAAGATCCAAACGAAAAGA
GAGATCACATGGTCTTGTTAGAATTTGTTACTGCTGCTGGTATTACCCATGGTATGGATGAATTGTACAA
AGGATCCGGGTCCTTGGGAAGAGGTAGAAGATCCAAATTGTAGTAATGGCGCGAATTTCTTATGATTTAT
GATTTTTATTATTAAATAAGTTATAAAAAAAATAAGTGTATACAAATTTTAAAGTGACTCTTAGGTTTTA
AAACGAAAATTCTTATTCTTGAGTAACTCTTTCCTGTAGGTCAGGTTGCTTTCTCAGGTATAGCATGAGG
TCGCTCTTATTGACCACACCTCTACCGGCATGCCGAGCAAATGCCTGCAAATCGCTCCCCATTTCGCTGG
AAATCTGCTCGTCAGTGGTGCTCACACTGACGAATCATGTACAGATCATACCGATGACTGCCTGGCGACT
CACAACTAAGCAAGACAGCCGGAACCAGCGCCGGCGAACACCACTGCATATATGGCATATCACAACAGTC
CACGTCTCAAGCAGTTACAGAGATGTTACGAACCACTAGTGCACTGCAGTACATGTTATACCATAGTAGT
AGTTTCAATAATATATTCCACTACTTATATGTGTTACCCGCATTAGAACTCTTATTGGTGGCGAAAATCG
ATGGCAATAAAGAACGGAAGGGGTTTAATAGTTGTATGCTTAACATATTTCGATTTAAATATATAAGAAA
CGTCGGTAGCACAACAATTAACTCATTATTTAGGTATGGCGGAAATACCTGATGAAACCATCCAGCAGTT
CATGGCATTGACCAATGTGTCGCATAACATAGCCGTTCAATATCTCTCTGAATTTGGAGATTTAAATGAA
GCACTAAATTCCTATTATGCTTCTCAAACGGATGACCAAAAGGATAGAAGAGAGGAAGCACATTGGAACA
GACAGCAGGAGAAGGCCCTCAAGCAAGAAGCCTTCTCCACCAACTCTTCGAATAAAGCCATAAATACGGA
GCACGTTGGTGGGTTATGTCCAAAACCAGGATCCTCACAAGGTAGCAACGAGTACTTGAAAAGCCGAGCG
GCCGCGTGTTACAACCAATTAACCAATTCTGATTAGAAAAACTCATCGAGCATCAAATGAAACTGCAATT
TATTCATATCAGGATTATCAATACCATATTTTTGAAAAAGCCGTTTCTGTAATGAAGGAGAAAACTCACC
GAGGCAGTTCCATAGGATGGCAAGATCCTGGTATCGGTCTGCGATTCCGACTCGTCCAACATCAATACAA
CCTATTAATTTCCCCTCGTCAAAAATAAGGTTATCAAGTGAGAAATCACCATGAGTGACGACTGAATCCG
GTGAGAATGGCAAAAGCTTATGCATTTCTTTCCAGACTTGTTCAACAGGCCAGCCATTACGCTCGTCATC
AAAATCACTCGCATCAACCAAACCGTTATTCATTCGTGATTGCGCCTGAGCGAGGCGAAATACGCGATCG
CTGTTAAAAGGACAATTACAAACAGGAATCGAATGCAACCGGCGCAGGAACACTGCCAGCGCATCAACAA
TATTTTCACCTGAATCAGGATATTCTTCTAATACCTGGAATGCTGTTTTCCCGGGGATCGCAGTGGTGAG
TAACCATGCATCATCAGGAGTACGGATAAAATGCTTGATGGTCGGAAGAGGCATAAATTCCGTCAGCCAG
TTTAGTCTGACCATCTCATCTGTAACATCATTGGCAACGCTACCTTTGCCATGTTTCAGAAACAACTCTG
GCGCATCGGGCTTCCCATACAATCGATAGATTGTCGCACCTGATTGCCCGACATTATCGCGAGCCCATTT
ATACCCATATAAATCAGCATCCATGTTGGAATTTAATCGCGGCCTGGAGCAAGACGTTTCCCGTTGAATA
TGGCTCATAACACCCCTTGTATTACTGTTTATGTAAGCAGACAGTTTTATTGTTCATGATGATATATTTT
TATCTTGTGCAATGTAACATCAGAGATTTTGAGACACAACGTGGCTTTGTTGAATAAATCGAACTTTTGC
TGAGTTGAAGGATCAGTCATGACCAAAATCCCTTAACGTGAGTTTTCGTTCCACTGAGCGTCAGACCCCG
TAGAAAAGATCAAAGGATCTTCTTGAGATCCTTTTTTTCTGCGCGTAATCTGCTGCTTGCAAACAAAAAA
ACCACCGCTACCAGCGGTGGTTTGTTTGCCGGATCAAGAGCTACCAACTCTTTTTCCGAAGGTAACTGGC
TTCAGCAGAGCGCAGATACCAAATACTGTTCTTCTAGTGTAGCCGTAGTTAGGCCACCACTTCAAGAACT
CTGTAGCACCGCCTACATACCTCGCTCTGCTAATCCTGTTACCAGTGGCTGCTGCCAGTGGCGATAAGTC
GTGTCTTACCGGGTTGGACTCAAGACGATAGTTACCGGATAAGGCGCAGCGGTCGGGCTGAACGGGGGGT
TCGTGCACACAGCCCAGCTTGGAGCGAACGACCTACACCGAACTGAGATACCTACAGCGTGAGCTATGAG
AAAGCGCCACGCTTCCCGAAGGGAGAAAGGCGGACAGGTATCCGGTAAGCGGCAGGGTCGGAACAGGAGA
GCGCACGAGGGAGCTTCCAGGGGGAAACGCCTGGTATCTTTATAGTCCTGTCGGGTTTCGCCACCTCTGA
CTTGAGCGTCGATTTTTGTGATGCTCGTCAGGGGGGCGGAGCCTATGGAAAAACGCCAGCAACGCGGCCT
TTTTACGGTTCCTGGCCTTTTGCTGGCCTTTTGCTCACATGTTCTTTCCTGCGTTATCCCCTGATTCTGT
GGATAACCGTGCGGCCGCCAATTGTGAATGAAGTAGCGACAGAAAAAAAGCTTTTATTTCGAGTTCGCAT
CATTGTCACTTTCCTGCTTTTTCTTGGCGTACTGTCTATCTAAGATAGTCTTTAATATAGCGTCCTCGCC
ATATTCTTCTTCCTCAATTTTCTTCCATCTCTTTTCTACATCAGCTCTCTTTATTCTACTTTCAATGACA
GCACGTTTCTTGTTATTCAAACTTGCCTCCTTGAGACACTTGTTCAAAGCATCCTTTTCGTTGTTACAAA
GGCCAAATATTCTCTTGTAATATTCCTTTTGATGGCATTTATCGAGTGCATTGATGAAGTCCAAACAGGC
TAAAATGAAGAAGGGGAGAATACAATGTTAGTAAGTCGGAGCACAGAAAAAGGCAAATATATGAAGTAAA
ATCTGGATACTTACAATGAAAACGTTCAGCTTCTAACTGTGGATGCATGTTGTAGTACTTGTCTTATCTT
GCTTTTGTTCAACTGCACTTGTAAATCAGTGACCCTGAATTCGCATCTAGACTGATGAGACGTGGTAGAG
CCACAAACAGCCGGTACAAGCAACGATCTCCAGGACCATCTGAATCATGCGCGGATGACACGAACTCACG
ACGGCGATCACAGACATTAACCCACAGTACAGACACTGCGACAACGTGGCAATTCGTCGCAATACAACG
Features (pLannotate 1.2.2; 8 found; start..end, strand, type, name):
     14..680     +  promoter       GAP promoter: S. cerevisiae TDH3; promoter for glyceraldehyde-3-phosphate dehydrogenase
    687..914     +  CDS            UBIQ_COPCO: Experimental evidence at protein level: Swiss-Prot protein existence level 1. Ubiquitin exists either covalently attached to another protein, or free (unanchored). When covalently bound, it is conjugated to target proteins via an isopeptide bond either as a monomer (monoubiquitin), a polymer linked via different Lys residues of the ubiquitin (polyubiquitin chains) or a linear polymer linked via the initiator Met of the ubiquitin (linear polyubiquitin chains). Polyubiquitin chains, when attached to a target protein, have different functions depending on the Lys residue of the ubiquitin that is
   1041..1751    +  CDS            Venus: Venus is a basic (constitutively fluorescent) yellow fluorescent protein published in 2002, derived from Aequorea victoria. It is reported to be a rapidly-maturing weak dimer with moderate acid sensitivity.
   1801..1988    +  terminator     ADH1 terminator: S. cerevisiae ADH1; transcription terminator for the S. cerevisiae alcohol dehydrogenase 1 (ADH1) gene
   2416..2733    +  CDS            SHP1 (fragment): UBX1_YEAST - Also known as UBX1. Experimental evidence at protein level: Swiss-Prot protein existence level 1. Involved in CDC48-dependent protein degradation through the ubiquitin/proteasome pathway. Direct or indirect positive regulator of GLC7 activity. From Saccharomyces cerevisiae (strain ATCC 204508 / S288c) (Baker's yeast).
   2763..3578    -  CDS            KanR: aminoglycoside phosphotransferase; aph(3')-Ia; confers resistance to kanamycin in bacteria or G418 (Geneticin®) in eukaryotes
   3803..4391    +  rep_origin     ori: high-copy-number ColE1/pMB1/pBR322/pUC origin of replication
   4537..4830    -  CDS            CMC2 (fragment): COXM2_YEAST - Experimental evidence at protein level: Swiss-Prot protein existence level 1. Required for mitochondrial cytochrome c oxidase (COX) assembly and respiration. May be involved in copper trafficking and distribution to mitochondrial COX and SOD1. From Saccharomyces cerevisiae (strain ATCC 204508 / S288c) (Baker's yeast).
