[The description below was written by a language model from this plasmid's Addgene catalogue record and pLannotate feature annotations shown in this document.]
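Description:
pSKT001 is a yeast expression and integration plasmid built by Golden Gate assembly on an in-house backbone (PSG746). It is designed to place a peroxisomal import reporter into the Saccharomyces cerevisiae genome. In E. coli it is maintained at high copy through a ColE1/pUC-type origin and selected with kanamycin through an aph(3')-Ia KanR gene. No yeast replication origin or auxotrophic marker is annotated. According to the record, the cassette is instead integrated markerlessly at the IAI11 locus with Cas9, and YFP fluorescence identifies integrants. The feature table shows fragments of the yeast SHP1 and CMC2 genes on either side of the bacterial backbone segment. These probably represent the homology arms that direct repair at the target locus, although the record does not label them as such.

The payload is a single transcription unit driven by the strong constitutive TDH3 (GAP) promoter and closed by the ADH1 terminator. It encodes an N-terminal ubiquitin-based degradation tag (UbiY) fused to the yellow fluorescent protein Venus, with an enhanced peroxisomal targeting signal type 1 (ePTS1) at the C terminus. The ePTS1 is listed in the catalogue fields but is too short to be annotated separately. Ubiquitin fusions of this type are generally cleaved after the ubiquitin moiety, which exposes a destabilizing N-terminal residue that marks the protein for proteasomal turnover in the cytosol. In the degron assay, reporter molecules imported into the peroxisome are presumably protected from this degradation, whereas cytosolic protein is cleared. Retained fluorescence would then serve as a readout of peroxisomal import or capacity. This fits the associated work on increasing peroxisome capacity to compartmentalize multienzyme pathways.
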