Addgene plasmid #218594: pSKT001
Purpose: Express degron assay: Degradation tag-YFP-ePTS1
Depositing lab: John Dueber. Depositing organization: University of California, Berkeley. Publication: ML-enhanced peroxisome capacity enables compartmentalization of multienzyme pathway. Baker JJ, Shi J, Wang S, Mujica EM, Bianco S, Capponi S, Dueber JE. Nat Chem Biol. 2024 Oct 14. doi: 10.1038/s41589-024-01759-2. PubMed 39402374.
Backbone
  Vector backbone: PSG746
  Backbone manufacturer: Internal
  Vector type: Yeast Expression
  Selectable markers: YFP. Markerless integration into Saccharomyces cerevisiae IAI11 locus using Cas9
Growth in bacteria
  Bacterial resistance: Kanamycin, 50 μg/mL
  Growth temperature: 37°C
  Growth strain: DH5alpha
  Copy number: High Copy
Gene/Insert
  Gene/Insert name: YFP
  Species: S. cerevisiae (budding yeast)
  Tag / fusion protein: UbiY degradation tag (N terminal on insert); ePTS1 (C terminal on insert)
  Cloning method: Golden Gate
Terms and licenses: Academic/Nonprofit Terms; Industry Terms: Not Available to Industry
Depositor comments: Expresses the components for the degron assay: UbiY(N-terminal degradation tag)-YFP-ePTS1, directing the YFP to the peroxisome. Integrated into the IAI11 locus.
How to cite: pSKT001 was a gift from John Dueber (Addgene plasmid # 218594 ; http://n2t.net/addgene:218594 ; RRID:Addgene_218594)
